>Addgene plasmid #234677 | p347_DG | addgene full sequence | sequence record 467843 | Addgene NGS Result
TTGAGATCCTTTTTTTCTGCGCGTAATCTGCTGCTTGCAAACAAAAAAACCACCGCTACCAGCGGTGGTT
TGTTTGCCGGATCAAGAGCTACCAACTCTTTTTCCGAAGGTAACTGGCTTCAGCAGAGCGCAGATACCAA
ATACTGTCCTTCTAGTGTAGCCGTAGTTAGGCCACCACTTCAAGAACTCTGTAGCACCGCCTACATACCT
CGCTCTGCTAATCCTGTTACCAGTGGCTGCTGCCAGTGGCGATAAGTCGTGTCTTACCGGGTTGGACTCA
AGACGATAGTTACCGGATAAGGCGCAGCGGTCGGGCTGAACGGGGGGTTCGTGCACACAGCCCAGCTTGG
AGCGAACGACCTACACCGAACTGAGATACCTACAGCGTGAGCTATGAGAAAGCGCCACGCTTCCCGAAGG
GAGAAAGGCGGACAGGTATCCGGTAAGCGGCAGGGTCGGAACAGGAGAGCGCACGAGGGAGCTTCCAGGG
GGAAACGCCTGGTATCTTTATAGTCCTGTCGGGTTTCGCCACCTCTGACTTGAGCGTCGATTTTTGTGAT
GCTCGTCAGGGGGGCGGAGCCTATGGAAAAACGCCAGCAACGCGGCCTTTTTACGGTTCCTGGCCTTTTG
CTGGCCTTTTGCTCACATGTTCTTTCCTGCGTTATCCCCTGATTCTGTGGATAACCGTATTACCGCCTTT
GAGTGAGCTGATACCGCTCGCCGCAGCCGAACGACCGAGCGCAGCGAGTCAGTGAGCGAGGAAGCGGAAG
AGCGCCTGATGCGGTATTTTCTCCTTACGCATCTGTGCGGTATTTCACACCGCAATGGTGCACTCTCAGT
ACAATCTGCTCTGATGCCGCATAGTTAAGCCAGTATACACTCCGCTATCGCTACGTGACTGGGTCATGGC
TGCGCCCCGACACCCGCCAACACCCGCTGACGCGCCCTGACGGGCTTGTCTGCTCCCGGCATCCGCTTAC
AGACAAGCTGTGACCGTCTCCGGGAGCTGCATGTGTCAGAGGTTTTCACCGTCATCACCGAAACGCGCGA
GGCAGCTGCGGTAAAGCTCATCAGCGTGGTCGTGAAGCGATTCACAGATGTCTGCCTGTTCATCCGCGTC
CAGCTCGTTGAGTTTCTCCAGAAGCGTTAATGTCTGGCTTCTGATAAAGCGGGCCATGTTAAGGGCGGTT
TTTTCCTGTTTGGTCACTGATGCCTCCGTGTAAGGGGGATTTCTGTTCATGGGGGTAATGATACCGATGA
AACGAGAGAGGATGCTCACGATACGGGTTACTGATGATGAACATGCCCGGTTACTGGAACGTTGTGAGGG
TAAACAACTGGCGGTATGGATGCGGCGGGACCAGAGAAAAATCACTCAGGGTCAATGCCAGCGCTTCGTT
AATACAGATGTAGGTGTTCCACAGGGTAGCCAGCAGCATCCTGCGATGCAGATCCGGAACATAATGGTGC
AGGGCGCTGACTTCCGCGTTTCCAGACTTTACGAAACACGGAAACCGAAGACCATTCATGTTGTTGCTCA
GGTCGCAGACGTTTTGCAGCAGCAGTCGCTTCACGTTCGCTCGCGTATCGGTGATTCATTCTGCTAACCA
GTAAGGCAACCCCGCCAGCCTAGCCGGGTCCTCAACGACAGGAGCACGATCATGCGCACCCGTGGGGCCG
CCATGCCGGCGATAATGGCCTGCTTCTCGCCGAAACGTTTGGTGGCGGGACCAGTGACGAAGGCTTGAGC
GAGGGCGTGCAAGATTCCGAATACCGCAAGCGACAGGCCGATCATCGTCGCGCTCCAGCGAAAGCGGTCC
TCGCCGAAAATGACCCAGAGCGCTGCCGGCACCTGTCCTACGAGTTGCATGATAAAGAAGACAGTCATAA
GTGCGGCGACGATAGTCATGCCCCGCGCCCACCGGAAGGAGCTGACTGGGTTGAAGGCTCTCAAGGGCAT
CGGTCGAGATCCCGGTGCCTAATGAGTGAGCTAACTTACATTAATTGCGTTGCGCTCACTGCCCGCTTTC
CAGTCGGGAAACCTGTCGTGCCAGCTGCATTAATGAATCGGCCAACGCGCGGGGAGAGGCGGTTTGCGTA
TTGGGCGCCAGGGTGGTTTTTCTTTTCACCAGTGAGACGGGCAACAGCTGATTGCCCTTCACCGCCTGGC
CCTGAGAGAGTTGCAGCAAGCGGTCCACGCTGGTTTGCCCCAGCAGGCGAAAATCCTGTTTGATGGTGGT
TAACGGCGGGATATAACATGAGCTGTCTTCGGTATCGTCGTATCCCACTACCGAGATATCCGCACCAACG
CGCAGCCCGGACTCGGTAATGGCGCGCATTGCGCCCAGCGCCATCTGATCGTTGGCAACCAGCATCGCAG
TGGGAACGATGCCCTCATTCAGCATTTGCATGGTTTGTTGAAAACCGGACATGGCACTCCAGTCGCCTTC
CCGTTCCGCTATCGGCTGAATTTGATTGCGAGTGAGATATTTATGCCAGCCAGCCAGACGCAGACGCGCC
GAGACAGAACTTAATGGGCCCGCTAACAGCGCGATTTGCTGGTGACCCAATGCGACCAGATGCTCCACGC
CCAGTCGCGTACCGTCTTCATGGGAGAAAATAATACTGTTGATGGGTGTCTGGTCAGAGACATCAAGAAA
TAACGCCGGAACATTAGTGCAGGCAGCTTCCACAGCAATGGCATCCTGGTCATCCAGCGGATAGTTAATG
ATCAGCCCACTGACGCGTTGCGCGAGAAGATTGTGCACCGCCGCTTTACAGGCTTCGACGCCGCTTCGTT
CTACCATCGACACCACCACGCTGGCACCCAGTTGATCGGCGCGAGATTTAATCGCCGCGACAATTTGCGA
CGGCGCGTGCAGGGCCAGACTGGAGGTGGCAACGCCAATCAGCAACGACTGTTTGCCCGCCAGTTGTTGT
GCCACGCGGTTGGGAATGTAATTCAGCTCCGCCATCGCCGCTTCCACTTTTTCCCGCGTTTTCGCAGAAA
CGTGGCTGGCCTGGTTCACCACGCGGGAAACGGTCTGATAAGAGACACCGGCATACTCTGCGACATCGTA
TAACGTTACTGGTTTCACATTCACCACCCTGAATTGACTCTCTTCCGGGCGCTATCATGCCATACCGCGA
AAGGTTTTGCGCCATTCGATGGTGTCCGGGATCTCGACGCTCTCCCTTATGCGACTCCTGCATTAGGAAG
CAGCCCAGTAGTAGGTTGAGGCCGTTGAGCACCGCCGCCGCAAGGAATGGTGCATGCAAGGAGATGGCGC
CCAACAGTCCCCCGGCCACGGGGCCTGCCACCATACCCACGCCGAAACAAGCGCTCATGAGCCCGAAGTG
GCGAGCCCGATCTTCCCCATCGGTGATGTCGGCGATATAGGCGCCAGCAACCGCACCTGTGGCGCCGGTG
ATGCCGGCCACGATGCGTCCGGCGTAGAGGATCGAGATCTCGATCCCGCGAAATTAATACGACTCACTAT
AGGGGAATTGTGAGCGGATAACAATTCCCCTCTAGAAATAATTTTGTTTAACTTTAAGAAGGAGATATAC
CATGGGCAGCAGCCATCATCATCATCATCACCATCATCATCATAGCAGCGGCCTGGTGCCGCGCGGCAGC
CATATGCGAGACCGCCTGGCTCTAGTAGCGATCTACACTAGCACTATCAGCGTTATTAGCTGCCGCCGCT
GCCGCCGGTGCTATGGCGCGCCACGCTGCGTTCATACTGTTCCACCACGGTATAATCTTCGTTATGGCTC
GTAATATCCAGTTTGCGATCAATGTTAAACGCGCCCGGCATCTGCACCGGTTTTTTCGCGCGATAGGTGG
TTTTAAAATCCGCCAGATAGCGGCCGCCATCTTTCAGGCGCAGCGCCATTTTAATATCGCCTTTCAGCAC
CACATCTTCCGGATACAGGCGTTCGGTGCTCGCTTCCCAGCCCATCGTTTTTTTCTGCATCACCGGGCCA
TCCGGCGGAAAGTTGGTGCCGCGCAGTTTCACTTTATAAATCAGGGTGCCATCTTCCAGGCTCGTATCTT
GCGCCACGCTCACCGCGCCGCCATCTTCAAAGTTCATCACGCGTTCCCATTTAAAGCCTTCCGGAAAGCT
CTGTTTCCAATAATCCGGAATATCCGCCGGATGTTTGGTAAACGCGCGGCTGCCATACATAAACTGCGGG
CTCAGAATATCCCAGCTAAACGGCAGCGGGCCGCCTTTGGTCACGCGCAGTTTCGCGGTCTGCGTGCCTT
CATACGGGCGGCCTTCGCCTTCGCCTTCAATTTCAAATTCATGGCCGTTCATGCTGCCTTCCATGTGCAC
TTTAAAGCGCATAAATTCTTTAATCACCGCTTCGGTGCTATCCATCTAGTATTTCTCCTCTTTCTCTAGT
ATGTGTACACAACATACGGCCGGAAGCATAAAGTGTAAAGCCTGGGGTGCCTAATGAGTGAGCTAACTCA
CATTAATTGCGTTGCGCTCACTGCCCGCTTTCCAGTCGGGAAACCTGTCGTGCCAGCTGCATTAATGAAT
CGGCCAACGCGCGGGGAGAGGCGGTTTGCGTATTGGGTCTCAGGATGACTCGAGCACCACCACCACCACC
ACTGAGATCCGGCTGCTAACAAAGCCCGAAAGGAAGCTGAGTTGGCTGCTGCCACCGCTGAGCAATAACT
AGCATAACCCCTTGGGGCCTCTAAACGGGTCTTGAGGGGTTTTTTGCTGAAAGGAGGAACTATATCCGGA
TTGGCGAATGGG
[124 nt withheld, positions 4773-4896]
C
[91 nt withheld, positions 4898-4988]
A
[49 nt withheld, positions 4990-5038]
CCTTTGACGTTGGAGTCCACGTTCTTT
[37 nt withheld, positions 5066-5102]
ACCCTATCTCGGTCTATTCTTTTGATTTATAAGGGATTTTGCCGATTTCGGCCTATTGGTTAAAAAATGA
GCTGATTTAACAAAAATTTAACGCGAATTTTAACAAAATATTAACGCTTACAATTTAGGTGGCACTTTTC
GGGGAAATGTGCGCGGAACCCCTATTTGTTTATTTTTCTAAATACATTCAAATATGTATCCGCTCATGAA
TTAATTCTTAGAAAAACTCATCGAGCATCAAATGAAACTGCAATTTATTCATATCAGGATTATCAATACC
ATATTTTTGAAAAAGCCGTTTCTGTAATGAAGGAGAAAACTCACCGAGGCAGTTCCATAGGATGGCAAGA
TCCTGGTATCGGTCTGCGATTCCGACTCGTCCAACATCAATACAACCTATTAATTTCCCCTCGTCAAAAA
TAAGGTTATCAAGTGAGAAATCACCATGAGTGACGACTGAATCCGGTGAGAATGGCAAAAGTTTATGCAT
TTCTTTCCAGACTTGTTCAACAGGCCAGCCATTACGCTCGTCATCAAAATCACTCGCATCAACCAAACCG
TTATTCATTCGTGATTGCGCCTGAGCGAGACGAAATACGCGATCGCTGTTAAAAGGACAATTACAAACAG
GAATCGAATGCAACCGGCGCAGGAACACTGCCAGCGCATCAACAATATTTTCACCTGAATCAGGATATTC
TTCTAATACCTGGAATGCTGTTTTCCCGGGGATCGCAGTGGTGAGTAACCATGCATCATCAGGAGTACGG
ATAAAATGCTTGATGGTCGGAAGAGGCATAAATTCCGTCAGCCAGTTTAGTCTGACCATCTCATCTGTAA
CATCATTGGCAACGCTACCTTTGCCATGTTTCAGAAACAACTCTGGCGCATCGGGCTTCCCATACAATCG
ATAGATTGTCGCACCTGATTGCCCGACATTATCGCGAGCCCATTTATACCCATATAAATCAGCATCCATG
TTGGAATTTAATCGCGGCCTAGAGCAAGACGTTTCCCGTTGAATATGGCTCATAACACCCCTTGTATTAC
TGTTTATGTAAGCAGACAGTTTTATTGTTCATGACCAAAATCCCTTAACGTGAGTTTTCGTTCCACTGAG
CGTCAGACCCCGTAGAAAAGATCAAAGGATCTTC
Features (pLannotate 1.2.2; 24 found; start..end, strand, type, name):
      1..589     +  rep_origin     ori: high-copy-number ColE1/pMB1/pBR322/pUC origin of replication
    775..914     -  misc_feature   bom: basis of mobility region from pBR322
   1016..1207    -  CDS            rop: Rop protein, which maintains plasmids at low copy number; rop
   1224..1604    +  CDS            YPB1_ECOLX: Protein predicted: Swiss-Prot protein existence level 4. From Escherichia coli.
   1676..1967    -  CDS            TcR (fragment): tetracycline efflux protein; tet; confers resistance to tetracycline
   1982..2003    -  protein_bind   CAP binding site: CAP binding activates transcription in the presence of cAMP. E. coli catabolite activator protein
   2016..3098    -  CDS            lacI: lac repressor; lacI; The lac repressor binds to the lac operator to inhibit transcription in E. coli. This inhibition can be relieved by adding lactose or isopropyl-β-D-thiogalactopyranoside (IPTG).
   3099..3176    -  promoter       lacI promoter: lacI
   3184..3463    -  CDS            TcR (fragment): tetracycline efflux protein; tet; confers resistance to tetracycline
   3485..3503    +  promoter       T7 promoter: promoter for bacteriophage T7 RNA polymerase
   3504..3528    +  protein_bind   lac operator: The lac repressor binds to the lac operator to inhibit transcription in E. coli. This inhibition can be relieved by adding lactose or isopropyl-β-D-thiogalactopyranoside (IPTG). lac repressor encoded by lacI
   3543..3565    +  RBS            RBS: efficient ribosome binding site from bacteriophage T7 gene 10 (Olins and Rangwala, 1989)
   3584..3600    +  CDS            capTEV™ (fragment): composite tag for in vivo biotinylation, TEV protease cleavage, and 6xHis tagging
   3623..3640    +  CDS            thrombin site: thrombin recognition and cleavage site
   3711..4373    -  CDS            mScarlet: mScarlet is a basic (constitutively fluorescent) red fluorescent protein published in 2016, derived from synthetic construct. It has moderate acid sensitivity.
   4420..4449    -  promoter       lac promoter: promoter for the E. coli lac operon
   4464..4485    -  protein_bind   CAP binding site: CAP binding activates transcription in the presence of cAMP. E. coli catabolite activator protein
   4498..4587    -  CDS            lacI (fragment): lac repressor; lacI; The lac repressor binds to the lac operator to inhibit transcription in E. coli. This inhibition can be relieved by adding lactose or isopropyl-β-D-thiogalactopyranoside (IPTG).
   4605..4622    +  CDS            9xHis (fragment): 9xHis affinity tag
   4632..4681    +  CDS            SET1 (fragment): solubility-enhancement tag derived from T7 phage gene 10B
   4689..4736    +  terminator     T7 terminator: transcription terminator for bacteriophage T7 RNA polymerase
   4773..5201    +  rep_origin     f1 ori (sequence partly withheld): f1 bacteriophage origin of replication; arrow indicates direction of (+) strand synthesis
   5254..5311    +  promoter       AmpR promoter (fragment): bla
   5320..6135    -  CDS            KanR: aminoglycoside phosphotransferase; aph(3')-Ia; confers resistance to kanamycin in bacteria or G418 (Geneticin®) in eukaryotes
