[The description below was written by a language model from this plasmid's Addgene catalogue record and pLannotate feature annotations shown in this document.]
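Description:
p347_DG is an empty bacterial expression backbone derived from pET28b that has been domesticated for Golden Gate cloning with BsaI. It replicates in E. coli from a ColE1/pBR322-type origin. The bom region and the rop gene are also present, consistent with the low copy number listed in the catalogue. Selection is by kanamycin through the aph(3')-Ia gene. An f1 origin is also present, along with short remnants of tetracycline-resistance sequence carried over from the parental backbone.

The expression cassette follows the standard pET layout: a T7 promoter with an adjacent lac operator, the T7 gene 10 ribosome binding site, and a T7 terminator. A plasmid-borne lacI gene provides repression that is relieved by IPTG in hosts supplying T7 RNA polymerase. Downstream of the RBS the backbone encodes an N-terminal His10 tag followed by a thrombin cleavage site, so a cloned protein can be affinity purified and the tag then removed. The feature table annotates the histidine stretch only as a fragment of a composite tag.

The cloning position is occupied by a placeholder cassette in reverse orientation, consisting of a lac promoter with a CAP binding site driving a red fluorescent protein. The depositor identifies this protein as mScarlet3, and it is flanked by BsaI sites. Golden Gate assembly replaces the cassette and destroys both sites, so correct clones are recognised by loss of red colony colour. Inserts acquire a glycine scar at their C-terminus. A short His-tag fragment is annotated downstream of the dropout cassette, but the record does not say whether it is translated. The vector belongs to a suite of pre-assembled pET28b Golden Gate vectors for protein engineering and expression.
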