Addgene plasmid #234677: p347_DG
Purpose: (Empty Backbone) Golden gate domesticated pET28b with His10-Thrombin
Depositing lab: Matthew Wohlever. Depositing organization: University of Pittsburgh (University, School of Medicine, and Cancer Institute). Publication: A suite of pre-assembled, pET28b-based Golden Gate vectors for efficient protein engineering and expression. Gaur D, Wohlever ML. Protein Sci. 2025 Apr;34(4):e70106. doi: 10.1002/pro.70106. PubMed 40130802.
Backbone
  Vector backbone: pET28b
  Vector type: Bacterial Expression
  Tag / fusion protein: His10-Thrombin (N terminal on backbone)
Growth in bacteria
  Bacterial resistance: Kanamycin, 50 μg/mL
  Growth temperature: 37°C
  Growth strain: DH5alpha
  Copy number: Low Copy
Gene/Insert
  Gene/Insert name: None
  Mutation: No
  Tag / fusion protein: His10-Thrombin (N terminal on backbone)
Terms and licenses: Academic/Nonprofit Terms; Industry Terms: Not Available to Industry
Depositor comments: The construct features an N-terminal His10 tag followed by a Thrombin cleavage site. The insert is cloned with a glycine scar at the C-terminus. BsaI recognition sites flank mScarlet3 to enable easy visualization of successful cloning through loss of red color. 5' Cloning Site: BsaI (destroyed), 3' Cloning Site: BsaI (destroyed).
How to cite: p347_DG was a gift from Matthew Wohlever (Addgene plasmid # 234677 ; http://n2t.net/addgene:234677 ; RRID:Addgene_234677)
